>Addgene plasmid #122259 | pBbE2k-pTet-gRNAwcaF159 | depositor full sequence | sequence record 233520 | pBbE2k-pTet-gRNAwcaF159 sequence 3205 bps
GCAGTTCATTCAGGGCACCGGACAGGTCGGTCTTGACAAAAAGAACCGGGCGCCCCTGCGCTGACAGCCG
GAACACGGCGGCATCAGAGCAGCCGATTGTCTGTTGTGCCCAGTCATAGCCGAATAGCCTCTCCACCCAA
GCGGCCGGAGAACCTGCGTGCAATCCATCTTGTTCAATCATGCGAAACGATCCTCATCCTGTCTCTTGAT
CAGATCATGATCCCCTGCGCCATCAGATCCTTGGCGGCAAGAAAGCCATCCAGTTTACTTTGCAGGGCTT
CCCAACCTTACCAGAGGGCGCCCCAGCTGGCAATTCCGACGTCTTAAGACCCACTTTCACATTTAAGTTG
TTTTTCTAATCCGCATATGATCAATTCAAGGCCGAATAAGAAGGCTGGCTCTGCACCTTGGTGATCAAAT
AATTCGATAGCTTGTCGTAATAATGGCGGCATACTATCAGTAGTAGGTGTTTCCCTTTCTTCTTTAGCGA
CTTGATGCTCTTGATCTTCCAATACGCAACCTAAAGTAAAATGCCCCACAGCGCTGAGTGCATATAATGC
ATTCTCTAGTGAAAAACCTTGTTGGCATAAAAAGGCTAATTGATTTTCGAGAGTTTCATACTGTTTTTCT
GTAGGCCGTGTACCTAAATGTACTTTTGCTCCATCGCGATGACTTAGTAAAGCACATCTAAAACTTTTAG
CGTTATTACGTAAAAAATCTTGCCAGCTTTCCCCTTCTAAAGGGCAAAAGTGAGTATGGTGCCTATCTAA
CATCTCAATGGCTAAGGCGTCGAGCAAAGCCCGCTTATTTTTTACATGCCAATACAATGTAGGCTGCTCT
ACACCTAGCTTCTGGGCGAGTTTACGGGTTGTTAAACCTTCGATTCCGACCTCATTAAGCAGCTCTAATG
CGCTGTTAATCACTTTACTTTTATCTAATCTAGACATCATTAATTCCTAATTTTTGTTGACACTCTATCG
TTGATAGAGTTATTTTACCACTCCCTATCAGTGATAGAGAAAAGAATTCAAAAGATCTCGTTTATTCGGA
GCAAAAATGTTTTAGAGCTAGAAATAGCAAGTTAAAATAAGGCTAGTCCGTTATCAACTTGAAAAAGTGG
CACCGAGTCGGTGCTTTTTTTGAAGCTTGGGCCCGAACAAAAACTCATCTCAGAAGAGGATCTGAATAGC
GCCGTCGACCATCATCATCATCATCATTGAGTTTAAACGGTCTCCAGCTTGGCTGTTTTGGCGGATGAGA
GAAGATTTTCAGCCTGATACAGATTAAATCAGAACGCAGAAGCGGTCTGATAAAACAGAATTTGCCTGGC
GGCAGTAGCGCGGTGGTCCCACCTGACCCCATGCCGAACTCAGAAGTGAAACGCCGTAGCGCCGATGGTA
GTGTGGGGTCTCCCCATGCGAGAGTAGGGAACTGCCAGGCATCAAATAAAACGAAAGGCTCAGTCGAAAG
ACTGGGCCTTTCGTTTTATCTGTTGTTTGTCGGATCCAAACTCGAGTAAGGATCTCCAGGCATCAAATAA
AACGAAAGGCTCAGTCGAAAGACTGGGCCTTTCGTTTTATCTGTTGTTTGTCGGTGAACGCTCTCTACTA
GAGTCACACTGGCTCACCTTCGGGTGGGCCTTTCTGCGTTTATACCTAGGGCGTTCGGCTGCGGCGAGCG
GTATCAGCTCACTCAAAGGCGGTAATACGGTTATCCACAGAATCAGGGGATAACGCAGGAAAGAACATGT
GAGCAAAAGGCCAGCAAAAGGCCAGGAACCGTAAAAGTGAGCAAAAGGCCAGCAAAAGGCCAGGAACCGT
AAAAAGGCCGCGTTGCTGGCGTTTTTCCATAGGCTCCGCCCCCCTGACGAGCATCACAAAAATCGACGCT
CAAGTCAGAGGTGGCGAAACCCGACAGGACTATAAAGATACCAGGCGTTTCCCCCTGGAAGCTCCCTCGT
GCGCTCTCCTGTTCCGACCCTGCCGCTTACCGGATACCTGTCCGCCTTTCTCCCTTCGGGAAGCGTGGCG
CTTTCTCATAGCTCACGCTGTAGGTATCTCAGTTCGGTGTAGGTCGTTCGCTCCAAGCTGGGCTGTGTGC
ACGAACCCCCCGTTCAGCCCGACCGCTGCGCCTTATCCGGTAACTATCGTCTTGAGTCCAACCCGGTAAG
ACACGACTTATCGCCACTGGCAGCAGCCACTGGTAACAGGATTAGCAGAGCGAGGTATGTAGGCGGTGCT
ACAGAGTTCTTGAAGTGGTGGCCTAACTACGGCTACACTAGAAGGACAGTATTTGGTATCTGCGCTCTGC
TGAAGCCAGTTACCTTCGGAAAAAGAGTTGGTAGCTCTTGATCCGGCAAACAAACCACCGCTGGTAGCGG
TGGTTTTTTTGTTTGCAAGCAGCAGATTACGCGCAGAAAAAAAGGATCTCAAGAAGATCCTTTGATCTTT
TCTACGGGGTGCTTGGATTCTCACCAATAAAAAACGCCCGGCGGCAACCGAGCGTTCTGAACAAATCCAG
ATGGAGTTCTGAGGTCATTACTGGATCTATCAACAGGAGTCCAAGCGAGCTCTCGAACCCCAGAGTCCCG
CTCAGAAGAACTCGTCAAGAAGGCGATAGAAGGCGATGCGCTGCGAATCGGGAGCGGCGATACCGTAAAG
CACGAGGAAGCGGTCAGCCCATTCGCCGCCAAGCTCTTCAGCAATATCACGGGTAGCCAACGCTATGTCC
TGATAGCGGTCCGCCACACCCAGCCGGCCACAGTCGATGAATCCAGAAAAGCGGCCATTTTCCACCATGA
TATTCGGCAAGCAGGCATCGCCATGGGTCACGACGAGATCCTCGCCGTCGGGCATGCGCGCCTTGAGCCT
GGCGAACAGTTCGGCTGGCGCGAGCCCCTGATGCTCTTCGTCCAGATCATCCTGATCGACAAGACCGGCT
TCCATCCGAGTACGTGCTCGCTCGATGCGATGTTTCGCTTGGTGGTCGAATGGGCAGGTAGCCGGATCAA
GCGTATGCAGCCGCCGCATTGCATCAGCCATGATGGATACTTTCTCGGCAGGAGCAAGGTGAGATGACAG
GAGATCCTGCCCCGGCACTTCGCCCAATAGCAGCCAGTCCCTTCCCGCTTCAGTGACAACGTCGAGCACA
GCTGCGCAAGGAACGCCCGTCGTGGCCAGCCACGATAGCCGCGCTGCCTCGTCCT
Features (pLannotate 1.2.2; 12 found; start..end, strand, type, name):
    213..317     -  CDS            tnpA (fragment): TN5P_ECOLX - Also known as tnp. Experimental evidence at protein level: Swiss-Prot protein existence level 1. Mediates transposition of transposon Tn5 by a 'cut and paste' mechanism. First, the monomeric transposase binds the 19 bp inverted DNA repeats flanking the transposon. Then, dimerization of the DNA- bound transposase creates a synaptic DNA complex. After nicking of the first DNA strand, excision of the transposon proceeds through a series of intermediates. The transposase then mediates the insertion of the transposon at a new site by strand transfer. The activity of the wild- type tran
    324..947     -  CDS            TetR: tetracycline repressor TetR; tetR from transposon Tn10; TetR binds to the tetracycline operator tetO to inhibit transcription. This inhibition can be relieved by adding tetracycline or doxycycline.
    966..1021    +  promoter       tetR/tetA promoters: tetR; overlapping promoters for bacterial tetR and tetA
   1059..1134    +  misc_RNA       gRNA scaffold: guide RNA scaffold for the Streptococcus pyogenes CRISPR/Cas9 system
   1200..1217    +  CDS            capTEV™ (fragment): composite tag for in vivo biotinylation, TEV protease cleavage, and 6xHis tagging
   1324..1439    +  ncRNA          5S rRNA: Accession: RF00001 - 5S ribosomal RNA
   1443..1489    +  terminator     rrnB T1 terminator: transcription terminator T1 from the E. coli rrnB gene
   1534..1605    +  terminator     rrnB T1 terminator: transcription terminator T1 from the E. coli rrnB gene
   1621..1648    +  terminator     T7Te terminator: phage T7 early transcription terminator
   1844..2432    -  rep_origin     ori: high-copy-number ColE1/pMB1/pBR322/pUC origin of replication
   2467..2561    -  terminator     lambda t0 terminator: transcription terminator from phage lambda
   2595..181     -  CDS            neo (across the origin): KKA2_KLEPN - Also known as kan, nptII. Experimental evidence at protein level: Swiss-Prot protein existence level 1. Resistance to kanamycin, neomycin, paromomycin, ribostamycin, butirosin and gentamicin B. From Klebsiella pneumoniae.
