>Addgene plasmid #122259 | pBbE2k-pTet-gRNAwcaF159 | addgene full sequence | sequence record 325871 | Addgene NGS Result
GTTGACACTCTATCGTTGATAGAGTTATTTTACCACTCCCTATCAGTGATAGAGAAAAGAATTCAAAAGA
TCTCGTTTATTCGGAGCAAAAATGTTTTAGAGCTAGAAATAGCAAGTTAAAATAAGGCTAGTCCGTTATC
AACTTGAAAAAGTGGCACCGAGTCGGTGCTTTTTTTGAAGCTTGGGCCCGAACAAAAACTCATCTCAGAA
GAGGATCTGAATAGCGCCGTCGACCATCATCATCATCATCATTGAGTTTAAACGGTCTCCAGCTTGGCTG
TTTTGGCGGATGAGAGAAGATTTTCAGCCTGATACAGATTAAATCAGAACGCAGAAGCGGTCTGATAAAA
CAGAATTTGCCTGGCGGCAGTAGCGCGGTGGTCCCACCTGACCCCATGCCGAACTCAGAAGTGAAACGCC
GTAGCGCCGATGGTAGTGTGGGGTCTCCCCATGCGAGAGTAGGGAACTGCCAGGCATCAAATAAAACGAA
AGGCTCAGTCGAAAGACTGGGCCTTTCGTTTTATCTGTTGTTTGTCGGATCCAAACTCGAGTAAGGATCT
CCAGGCATCAAATAAAACGAAAGGCTCAGTCGAAAGACTGGGCCTTTCGTTTTATCTGTTGTTTGTCGGT
GAACGCTCTCTACTAGAGTCACACTGGCTCACCTTCGGGTGGGCCTTTCTGCGTTTATACCTAGGGCGTT
CGGCTGCGGCGAGCGGTATCAGCTCACTCAAAGGCGGTAATACGGTTATCCACAGAATCAGGGGATAACG
CAGGAAAGAACATGTGAGCAAAAGGCCAGCAAAAGGCCAGGAACCGTAAAAGTGAGCAAAAGGCCAGCAA
AAGGCCAGGAACCGTAAAAAGGCCGCGTTGCTGGCGTTTTTCCACAGGCTCCGCCCCCCTGACGAGCATC
ACAAAAATCGACGCTCAAGTCAGAGGTGGCGAAACCCGACAGGACTATAAAGATACCAGGCGTTTCCCCC
TGGAAGCTCCCTCGTGCGCTCTCCTGTTCCGACCCTGCCGCTTACCGGATACCTGTCCGCCTTTCTCCCT
TCGGGAAGCGTGGCGCTTTCTCATAGCTCACGCTGTAGGTATCTCAGTTCGGTGTAGGTCGTTCGCTCCA
AGCTGGGCTGTGTGCACGAACCCCCCGTTCAGCCCGACCGCTGCGCCTTATCCGGTAACTATCGTCTTGA
GTCCAACCCGGTAAGACACGACTTATCGCCACTGGCAGCAGCCACTGGTAACAGGATTAGCAGAGCGAGG
TATGTAGGCGGTGCTACAGAGTTCTTGAAGTGGTGGCCTAACTACGGCTACACTAGAAGAACAGTATTTG
GTATCTGCGCTCTGCTGAAGCCAGTTACCTTCGGAAAAAGAGTTGGTAGCTCTTGATCCGGCAAACAAAC
CACCGCTGGTAGCGGTGGTTTTTTTGTTTGCAAGCAGCAGATTACGCGCAGAAAAAAAGGATCTCAAGAA
GATCCTTTGATCTTTTCTACGGGGTGCTTGGATTCTCACCAATAAAAAACGCCCGGCGGCAACCGAGCGT
TCTGAACAAATCCAGATGGAGTTCTGAGGTCATTACTGGATCTATCAACAGGAGTCCAAGCGAGCTCTCG
AACCCCAGAGTCCCGCTCAGAAGAACTCGTCAAGAAGGCGATAGAAGGCGATGCGCTGCGAATCGGGAGC
GGCGATACCGTAAAGCACGAGGAAGCGGTCAGCCCATTCGCCGCCAAGCTCTTCAGCAATATCACGGGTA
GCCAACGCTATGTCCTGATAGCGGTCCGCCACACCCAGCCGGCCACAGTCGATGAATCCAGAAAAGCGGC
CATTTTCCACCATGATATTCGGCAAGCAGGCATCGCCATGGGTCACGACGAGATCCTCGCCGTCGGGCAT
GCGCGCCTTGAGCCTGGCGAACAGTTCGGCTGGCGCGAGCCCCTGATGCTCTTCGTCCAGATCATCCTGA
TCGACAAGACCGGCTTCCATCCGAGTACGTGCTCGCTCGATGCGATGTTTCGCTTGGTGGTCGAATGGGC
AGGTAGCCGGATCAAGCGTATGCAGCCGCCGCATTGCATCAGCCATGATGGATACTTTCTCGGCAGGAGC
AAGGTGAGATGACAGGAGATCCTGCCCCGGCACTTCGCCCAATAGCAGCCAGTCCCTTCCCGCTTCAGTG
ACAACGTCGAGCACAGCTGCGCAAGGAACGCCCGTCGTGGCCAGCCACGATAGCCGCGCTGCCTCGTCCT
GCAGTTCATTCAGGGCACCGGACAGGTCGGTCTTGACAAAAAGAACCGGGCGCCCCTGCGCTGACAGCCG
GAACACGGCGGCATCAGAGCAGCCGATTGTCTGTTGTGCCCAGTCATAGCCGAATAGCCTCTCCACCCAA
GCGGCCGGAGAACCTGCGTGCAATCCATCTTGTTCAATCATGCGAAACGATCCTCATCCTGTCTCTTGAT
CAGATCATGATCCCCTGCGCCATCAGATCCTTGGCGGCAAGAAAGCCATCCAGTTTACTTTGCAGGGCTT
CCCAACCTTACCAGAGGGCGCCCCAGCTGGCAATTCCGACGTCTTAAGACCCACTTTCACATTTAAGTTG
TTTTTCTAATCCGCATATGATCAATTCAAGGCCGAATAAGAAGGCTGGCTCTGCACCTTGGTGATCAAAT
AATTCGATAGCTTGTCGTAATAATGGCGGCATACTATCAGTAGTAGGTGTTTCCCTTTCTTCTTTAGCGA
CTTGATGCTCTTGATCTTCCAATACGCAACCTAAAGTAAAATGCCCCACAGCGCTGAGTGCATATAATGC
ATTCTCTAGTGAAAAACCTTGTTGGCATAAAAAGGCTAATTGATTTTCGAGAGTTTCATACTGTTTTTCT
GTAGGCCGTGTACCTAAATGTACTTTTGCTCCATCGCGATGACTTAGTAAAGCACATCTAAAACTTTTAG
CGTTATTACGTAAAAAATCTTGCCAGCTTTCCCCTTCTAAAGGGCAAAAGTGAGTATGGTGCCTATCTAA
CATCTCAATGGCTAAGGCGTCGAGCAAAGCCCGCTTATTTTTTACATGCCAATACAATGTAGGCTGCTCT
ACACCTAGCTTCTGGGCGAGTTTACGGGTTGTTAAACCTTCGATTCCGACCTCATTAAGCAGCTCTAATG
CGCTGTTAATCACTTTACTTTTATCTAATCTAGACATCATTAATTCCTAATTTTT
Features (pLannotate 1.2.2; 12 found; start..end, strand, type, name):
      1..56      +  promoter       tetR/tetA promoters: tetR; overlapping promoters for bacterial tetR and tetA
     94..169     +  misc_RNA       gRNA scaffold: guide RNA scaffold for the Streptococcus pyogenes CRISPR/Cas9 system
    235..252     +  CDS            capTEV™ (fragment): composite tag for in vivo biotinylation, TEV protease cleavage, and 6xHis tagging
    359..474     +  ncRNA          5S rRNA: Accession: RF00001 - 5S ribosomal RNA
    478..524     +  terminator     rrnB T1 terminator: transcription terminator T1 from the E. coli rrnB gene
    569..640     +  terminator     rrnB T1 terminator: transcription terminator T1 from the E. coli rrnB gene
    656..683     +  terminator     T7Te terminator: phage T7 early transcription terminator
    879..1467    -  rep_origin     ori: high-copy-number ColE1/pMB1/pBR322/pUC origin of replication
   1502..1596    -  terminator     lambda t0 terminator: transcription terminator from phage lambda
   1630..2421    -  CDS            neo: KKA2_KLEPN - Also known as kan, nptII. Experimental evidence at protein level: Swiss-Prot protein existence level 1. Resistance to kanamycin, neomycin, paromomycin, ribostamycin, butirosin and gentamicin B. From Klebsiella pneumoniae.
   2453..2557    -  CDS            tnpA (fragment): TN5P_ECOLX - Also known as tnp. Experimental evidence at protein level: Swiss-Prot protein existence level 1. Mediates transposition of transposon Tn5 by a 'cut and paste' mechanism. First, the monomeric transposase binds the 19 bp inverted DNA repeats flanking the transposon. Then, dimerization of the DNA- bound transposase creates a synaptic DNA complex. After nicking of the first DNA strand, excision of the transposon proceeds through a series of intermediates. The transposase then mediates the insertion of the transposon at a new site by strand transfer. The activity of the wild- type tran
   2564..3187    -  CDS            TetR: tetracycline repressor TetR; tetR from transposon Tn10; TetR binds to the tetracycline operator tetO to inhibit transcription. This inhibition can be relieved by adding tetracycline or doxycycline.
