>Addgene plasmid #122259 | pBbE2k-pTet-gRNAwcaF159 Sequencing Result | analyzer sequence | sequence record 242361
GCAGTTCATTCAGGGCACCGGACAGGTCGGTCTTGACAAAAAGAACCGGGCGCCCCTGCGCTGACAGCCG
GAACACGGCGGCATCAGAGCAGCCGATTGTCTGTTGTGCCCAGTCATAGCCGAATAGCCTCTCCACCCAA
GCGGCCGGAGAACCTGCGTGCAATCCATCTTGTTCAATCATGCGAAACGATCCTCATCCTGTCTCTTGAT
CAGATCATGATCCCCTGCGCCATCAGATCCTTGGCGGCAAGAAAGCCATCCAGTTTACTTTGCAGGGCTT
CCCAACCTTACCAGAGGGCGCCCCAGCTGGCAATTCCGACGTCGGTGCCTAATGAGTGAGCTAACTTACA
TTAATTGCGTTGCGCTCACTGCCCGCTTTCCAGTCGGGAAACCTGTCGTGCCAGCTGCATTAATGAATCG
GCCAACGCGCGGGGAGAGGCGGTTTGCGTATTGGGCGCCAGGGTGGTTTTTCTTTTCACCAGTGAGACGG
GCAACAGCTGATTGCCCTTCACCGCCTGGCCCTGAGAGAGTTGCAGCAAGCGGTCCACGCTGGTTTGCCC
CAGCAGGCGAAAATCCTGTTTGATGGTGGTTAACGGCGGGATATAACATGAGCTGTCTTCGGTATCGTCG
TATCCCACTACCGAGATGTCCGCACCAACGCGCAGCCCGGACTCGGTAATGGCGCGCATTGCGCCCAGCG
CCATCTGATCGTTGGCAACCAGCATCGCAGTGGGAACGATGCCCTCATTCAGCATTTGCATGGTTTGTTG
AAAACCGGACATGGCACTCCAGTCGCCTTCCCGTTCCGCTATCGGCTGAATTTGATTGCGAGTGAGATAT
TTATGCCAGCCAGCCAGACGCAGACGCGCCGAGACAGAACTTAATGGGCCCGCTAACAGCGCGATTTGCT
GGTGACCCAATGCGACCAGATGCTCCACGCCCAGTCGCGTACCGTCTTCATGGGAGAAAATAATACTGTT
GATGGGTGTCTGGTCAGAGACATCAAGAAATAACGCCGGAACATTAGTGCAGGCAGCTTCCACAGCAATG
GCATCCTGGTCATCCAGCGGATAGTTAATGATCAGCCCACTGACGCGTTGCGCGAGAAGATTGTGCACCG
CCGCTTTACAGGCTTCGACGCCGCTTCGTTCTACCATCGACACCACCACGCTGGCACCCAGTTGATCGGC
GCGAGATTTAATCGCCGCGACAATTTGCGACGGCGCGTGCAGGGCCAGACTGGAGGTGGCAACGCCAATC
AGCAACGACTGTTTGCCCGCCAGTTGTTGTGCCACGCGGTTGGGAATGTAATTCAGCTCCGCCATCGCCG
CTTCCACTTTTTCCCGCGTTTTCGCAGAAACGTGGCTGGCCTGGTTCACCACGCGGGAAACGGTCTGATA
AGAGACACCGGCATACTCTGCGACATCGTATAACGTTACTGGTTTCACATTCACCACCCTGAATTGACTC
TCTTCCGGGCGCTATCATGCCATACCGCGAAAGGTTTTGCGCCATTCGATGGTGTCCGGGATCTCGACGC
TCTCCCTTATGCGACTCCTGCATTAGGAAGCAGCCCAGTAGTAGGTTGAGGCCGTTGAGCACCGCCGCCG
CAAGGAATGGTGCATGCAAGGAGATGGCGCCCAACAGTCCCCCGGCCACGGGGCCTGCCACCATACCCAC
GCCGAAACAAGCGCTCATGAGCCCGAAGTGGCGAGCCCGATCTTCCCCATCGGTGATGTCGGCGATATAG
GCGCCAGCAACCGCACCTGTGGCGCCGGTGATGCCGGCCACGATGCGTCCGGCGTAGAGGATCGAGAATT
GTGAGCGGATAACAATTGACATTGTGAGCGGATAACAAGATACTGAGCACTTACAGCTAGCTCAGTCCTA
GTTTTAGAGCTAGAAATAGCAAGTTAAAATAAGGCTAGTCCGTTATCAACTTGAAAAAGTGGCACCGAGT
CGGTGCTTTTTTTGAAGCTTGGGCCCGAACAAAAACTCATCTCAGAAGAGGATCTGAATAGCGCCGTCGA
CCATCATCATCATCATCATTGAGTTTAAACGGTCTCCAGCTTGGCTGTTTTGGCGGATGAGAGAAGATTT
TCAGCCTGATACAGATTAAATCAGAACGCAGAAGCGGTCTGATAAAACAGAATTTGCCTGGCGGCAGTAG
CGCGGTGGTCCCACCTGACCCCATGCCGAACTCAGAAGTGAAACGCCGTAGCGCCGATGGTAGTGTGGGG
TCTCCCCATGCGAGAGTAGGGAACTGCCAGGCATCAAATAAAACGAAAGGCTCAGTCGAAAGACTGGGCC
TTTCGTTTTATCTGTTGTTTGTCGGATCCAAACTCGAGTAAGGATCTCCAGGCATCAAATAAAACGAAAG
GCTCAGTCGAAAGACTGGGCCTTTCGTTTTATCTGTTGTTTGTCGGTGAACGCTCTCTACTAGAGTCACA
CTGGCTCACCTTCGGGTGGGCCTTTCTGCGTTTATACCTAGGGCGTTCGGCTGCGGCGAGCGGTATCAGC
TCACTCAAAGGCGGTAATACGGTTATCCACAGAATCAGGGGATAACGCAGGAAAGAACATGTGAGCAAAA
GGCCAGCAAAAGGCCAGGAACCGTAAAAGTGAGCAAAAGGCCAGCAAAAGGCCAGGAACCGTAAAAAGGC
CGCGTTGCTGGCGTTTTTCCACAGGCTCCGCCCCCCTGACGAGCATCACAAAAATCGACGCTCAAGTCAG
AGGTGGCGAAACCCGACAGGACTATAAAGATACCAGGCGTTTCCCCCTGGAAGCTCCCTCGTGCGCTCTC
CTGTTCCGACCCTGCCGCTTACCGGATACCTGTCCGCCTTTCTCCCTTCGGGAAGCGTGGCGCTTTCTCA
TAGCTCACGCTGTAGGTATCTCAGTTCGGTGTAGGTCGTTCGCTCCAAGCTGGGCTGTGTGCACGAACCC
CCCGTTCAGCCCGACCGCTGCGCCTTATCCGGTAACTATCGTCTTGAGTCCAACCCGGTAAGACACGACT
TATCGCCACTGGCAGCAGCCACTGGTAACAGGATTAGCAGAGCGAGGTATGTAGGCGGTGCTACAGAGTT
CTTGAAGTGGTGGCCTAACTACGGCTACACTAGAAGAACAGTATTTGGTATCTGCGCTCTGCTGAAGCCA
GTTACCTTCGGAAAAAGAGTTGGTAGCTCTTGATCCGGCAAACAAACCACCGCTGGTAGCGGTGGTTTTT
TTGTTTGCAAGCAGCAGATTACGCGCAGAAAAAAAGGATCTCAAGAAGATCCTTTGATCTTTTCTACGGG
GTGCTTGGATTCTCACCAATAAAAAACGCCCGGCGGCAACCGAGCGTTCTGAACAAATCCAGATGGAGTT
CTGAGGTCATTACTGGATCTATCAACAGGAGTCCAAGCGAGCTCTCGAACCCCAGAGTCCCGCTCAGAAG
AACTCGTCAAGAAGGCGATAGAAGGCGATGCGCTGCGAATCGGGAGCGGCGATACCGTAAAGCACGAGGA
AGCGGTCAGCCCATTCGCCGCCAAGCTCTTCAGCAATATCACGGGTAGCCAACGCTATGTCCTGATAGCG
GTCCGCCACACCCAGCCGGCCACAGTCGATGAATCCAGAAAAGCGGCCATTTTCCACCATGATATTCGGC
AAGCAGGCATCGCCATGGGTCACGACGAGATCCTCGCCGTCGGGCATGCGCGCCTTGAGCCTGGCGAACA
GTTCGGCTGGCGCGAGCCCCTGATGCTCTTCGTCCAGATCATCCTGATCGACAAGACCGGCTTCCATCCG
AGTACGTGCTCGCTCGATGCGATGTTTCGCTTGGTGGTCGAATGGGCAGGTAGCCGGATCAAGCGTATGC
AGCCGCCGCATTGCATCAGCCATGATGGATACTTTCTCGGCAGGAGCAAGGTGAGATGACAGGAGATCCT
GCCCCGGCACTTCGCCCAATAGCAGCCAGTCCCTTCCCGCTTCAGTGACAACGTCGAGCACAGCTGCGCA
AGGAACGCCCGTCGTGGCCAGCCACGATAGCCGCGCTGCCTCGTCCT
Features (pLannotate 1.2.2; 17 found; start..end, strand, type, name):
    213..317     -  CDS            tnpA (fragment): TN5P_ECOLX - Also known as tnp. Experimental evidence at protein level: Swiss-Prot protein existence level 1. Mediates transposition of transposon Tn5 by a 'cut and paste' mechanism. First, the monomeric transposase binds the 19 bp inverted DNA repeats flanking the transposon. Then, dimerization of the DNA- bound transposase creates a synaptic DNA complex. After nicking of the first DNA strand, excision of the transposon proceeds through a series of intermediates. The transposase then mediates the insertion of the transposon at a new site by strand transfer. The activity of the wild- type tran
    332..353     -  protein_bind   CAP binding site: CAP binding activates transcription in the presence of cAMP. E. coli catabolite activator protein
    366..1448    -  CDS            lacI: lac repressor; lacI; The lac repressor binds to the lac operator to inhibit transcription in E. coli. This inhibition can be relieved by adding lactose or isopropyl-β-D-thiogalactopyranoside (IPTG).
   1449..1526    -  promoter       lacI promoter: lacI
   1534..1813    -  CDS            TcR (fragment): tetracycline efflux protein; tet; confers resistance to tetracycline
   1819..1835    +  protein_bind   lac operator: The lac repressor binds to the lac operator to inhibit transcription in E. coli. This inhibition can be relieved by adding lactose or isopropyl-β-D-thiogalactopyranoside (IPTG). lac repressor encoded by lacI
   1842..1858    +  protein_bind   lac operator: The lac repressor binds to the lac operator to inhibit transcription in E. coli. This inhibition can be relieved by adding lactose or isopropyl-β-D-thiogalactopyranoside (IPTG). lac repressor encoded by lacI
   1873..1891    +  promoter       J23119(SpeI) promoter (fragment): bacterial promoter (Registry of Standard Biological Parts BBa J23119) modified to end with an SpeI site
   1891..1966    +  misc_RNA       gRNA scaffold: guide RNA scaffold for the Streptococcus pyogenes CRISPR/Cas9 system
   2032..2049    +  CDS            capTEV™ (fragment): composite tag for in vivo biotinylation, TEV protease cleavage, and 6xHis tagging
   2156..2271    +  ncRNA          5S rRNA: Accession: RF00001 - 5S ribosomal RNA
   2275..2321    +  terminator     rrnB T1 terminator: transcription terminator T1 from the E. coli rrnB gene
   2366..2437    +  terminator     rrnB T1 terminator: transcription terminator T1 from the E. coli rrnB gene
   2453..2480    +  terminator     T7Te terminator: phage T7 early transcription terminator
   2676..3264    -  rep_origin     ori: high-copy-number ColE1/pMB1/pBR322/pUC origin of replication
   3299..3393    -  terminator     lambda t0 terminator: transcription terminator from phage lambda
   3427..181     -  CDS            neo (across the origin): KKA2_KLEPN - Also known as kan, nptII. Experimental evidence at protein level: Swiss-Prot protein existence level 1. Resistance to kanamycin, neomycin, paromomycin, ribostamycin, butirosin and gentamicin B. From Klebsiella pneumoniae.
