[The description below was written by a language model from this plasmid's Addgene catalogue record and pLannotate feature annotations shown in this document.]
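Description:
pBbE2k-pTet-gRNAwcaF159 is a small (about 3.2 kb) bacterial synthetic-biology plasmid built on the pBbE2k backbone for anhydrotetracycline (aTc)-inducible expression of a single guide RNA in Escherichia coli. It replicates from a ColE1/pMB1-family origin and is selected with kanamycin through the neo (nptII) gene, which is followed by a lambda t0 terminator. The catalogue lists the plasmid as low copy, whereas the automated annotation labels the origin generically as a high-copy ColE1/pUC type, so the record is not consistent on copy number. Two sequence records, one from the depositor and one from repository sequencing, have the same length and the same twelve features and differ only in their start coordinate.

The payload is a synthetic guide consisting of a 20-nt spacer fused to the Streptococcus pyogenes Cas9 gRNA scaffold. It lies immediately downstream of the overlapping tetR/tetA promoter region and is terminated by a block of rrnB T1 and T7Te terminators, with adjacent rrnB-derived 5S rRNA sequence. A divergently oriented Tn10 tetR gene supplies the repressor, which binds the tet operator and keeps guide transcription off until aTc relieves repression. The short capTEV and Tn5 tnpA fragment calls appear to be incidental matches or backbone remnants rather than functional parts. No Cas9 or dCas9 gene is annotated, so the nuclease or repressor protein must be supplied from another source. The guide name and the associated publication indicate that it targets wcaF, an exopolysaccharide gene, to allow inducible control of E. coli biofilm formation. The record does not state the exact meaning of "159".
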