Addgene plasmid #122259: pBbE2k-pTet-gRNAwcaF159
Purpose: aTc inducible gRNA expression plasmid
Depositing lab: Chueh Loo Poh. Depositing organization: National University of Singapore. Publication: Regulating exopolysaccharide gene wcaF allows control of Escherichia coli biofilm formation. Zhang J, Poh CL. Sci Rep. 2018 Sep 3;8(1):13127. doi: 10.1038/s41598-018-31161-7. PubMed 30177768.
Backbone
  Vector backbone: pBbE2k
  Vector type: Synthetic Biology
Growth in bacteria
  Bacterial resistance: Kanamycin, 50 μg/mL
  Growth temperature: 37°C
  Growth strain: DH5alpha
  Copy number: Low Copy
Gene/Insert
  Gene/Insert name: gRNAwcaF159
  gRNA/shRNA sequence: CGTTTATTCGGAGCAAAAAT
  Species: Synthetic
  Cloning method: Gibson Cloning
  Sequencing primers: 5′ Unknown
Terms and licenses: Academic/Nonprofit Terms; Industry Terms: Not Available to Industry
How to cite: pBbE2k-pTet-gRNAwcaF159 was a gift from Chueh Loo Poh (Addgene plasmid # 122259 ; http://n2t.net/addgene:122259 ; RRID:Addgene_122259)
